>Addgene plasmid #30319 | pLKO.1 RagA shRNA #1 | addgene partial sequence | sequence record 32313 | 30319 with hU6-F
AGAGAGATAATTGGAATTAATTTGACTGTAAACACAAAGATATTAGTACAAAATACGTGACGTAGAAAGT
AATAATTTCTTGGGTAGTTTGCAGTTTTAAAATTATGTTTTAAAATGGACTATCATATGCTTACCGTAAC
TTGAAAGTATTTCGATTTCTTGGCTTTATATATCTTGTGGAAAGGACGAAACACCGGGTCGATAATCTTC
GCCAATTACTCGAGTAATTGGCGAAGATTATCGACTTTTTGAATTCTCGACCTCGAGACAAATGGCAGTA
TTCATCCACAATTTTAAAAGAAAAGGGGGGATTGGGGGGTACAGTGCAGGGGAAAGAATAGTAGACATAA
TAGCAACAGACATACAAACTAAAGAATTACAAAAACAAATTACAAAAATTCAAAATTTTCGGGTTTATTA
CAGGGACAGCAGAGATCCACTTTGGCCGCGGCTCGAGGGGGTTGGGGTTGCGCCTTTTCCAAGGCAGCCC
TGGGTTTGCGCAGGGACGCGGCTGCTCTGGGCGTGGTTCCGGGAAACGCAGCGGCGCCGACCCTGGGTCT
CGCACATTCTTCACGTCCGTTCGCAGCGTCACCCGGATCTTCGCCGCTACCCTTGTGGGCCCCCCGGCGA
CGCTTCCTGCTCCGCCCCTAAGTCGGGAAGGTTCCTTGCGGTTCGCGGCGTGCCGGACGTGACAAACGGA
AGCCGCACGTCTCACTAGTACCCTCGCAGACGGACAGCGCCAGGGAGCAATGGCAGCGCGCCGACCGCGA
TGGGCTGTGGCCAATAGCGGCTGCTCAGCAGGGCGCGCCGAGAGCAGCGGCCGGGAAGGGGCGGTGCGGG
AGGCG
