[The description below was written by a language model from this plasmid's Addgene catalogue record.]
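Description:
pLKO.1 RagA shRNA #1 is a lentiviral RNAi plasmid built on the pLKO.1 puro backbone (about 7 kb without insert) and designed to knock down human RagA, the product of the RRAGA gene (also known as FIP-1). It is propagated in bacteria as a high-copy plasmid under ampicillin selection, and the record lists a recombination-deficient strain for growth, a common choice for lentiviral vectors because their repeated LTR sequences can be unstable. In mammalian cells, puromycin resistance allows selection of transduced or transfected populations.

The payload is a short hairpin RNA cassette cloned by restriction enzymes between the AgeI and EcoRI sites of the backbone; the record does not say whether these sites survive cloning. The hairpin targets a 21-nucleotide sequence in the RagA transcript, and the depositor notes that the design was taken from the RNAi Consortium collection. The catalogue entry does not name the promoter and no feature table is provided; in the standard pLKO.1 design, hairpins placed at this position are transcribed by a human U6 RNA polymerase III promoter, and the cassette together with the puromycin marker sits between lentiviral LTRs so that it can be packaged into virus when helper packaging and envelope plasmids are supplied in trans, then stably integrated into target cells.

The "#1" in the name suggests it is one of several hairpins against this gene. The associated publication concerns the Rag GTPases, their binding to raptor and their role in relaying amino acid signals to mTORC1, so the plasmid serves for loss-of-function studies of RagA in that nutrient-sensing pathway in human cells.
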