Addgene plasmid #30319: pLKO.1 RagA shRNA #1
Depositing lab: David Sabatini. Depositing organization: Whitehead Institute for Biomedical Research. Publication: The Rag GTPases bind raptor and mediate amino acid signaling to mTORC1. Sancak Y, Peterson TR, Shaul YD, Lindquist RA, Thoreen CC, Bar-Peled L, Sabatini DM. Science. 2008 Jun 13. 320(5882):1496-501. 10.1126/science.1157535 PubMed 18497260.
Backbone
  Vector backbone: pLKO.1 puro
  Backbone manufacturer: Available at Addgene (#8453)
  Backbone size w/o insert (bp): 7000
  Vector type: Mammalian Expression, Lentiviral, RNAi
  Selectable markers: Puromycin
Growth in bacteria
  Bacterial resistance: Ampicillin, 100 μg/mL
  Growth temperature: 37°C
  Growth strain: Stbl3
  Copy number: High Copy
Gene/Insert
  Gene/Insert name: RagA shRNA (alt name: RagA)
  Species: H. sapiens (human)
  Entrez Gene: RRAGA (a.k.a. FIP-1, FIP1, RAGA)
  Cloning method: Restriction Enzyme; 5′ cloning site AgeI (unknown if destroyed); 3′ cloning site EcoRI (unknown if destroyed)
  Sequencing primers: 5′ LKO.1 5'
Terms and licenses: Academic/Nonprofit Terms; Industry Terms: Not Available to Industry
Depositor comments: shRNA directed against RagA. Target sequence: 5'-GTCGATAATCTTCGCCAATTA-3'. Sequence from the website of the RNAi consortium at the Broad institute.
How to cite: pLKO.1 RagA shRNA #1 was a gift from David Sabatini (Addgene plasmid # 30319 ; http://n2t.net/addgene:30319 ; RRID:Addgene_30319)
